Addgene plasmid #43910: pDL96
Depositing lab: Stephen Elledge. Depositing organization: Harvard Medical School. Publication: Dif1 is a DNA-damage-regulated facilitator of nuclear import for ribonucleotide reductase. Lee YD, Wang J, Stubbe J, Elledge SJ. Mol Cell. 2008 Oct 10;32(1):70-80. doi: 10.1016/j.molcel.2008.08.018. PubMed 18851834.
Backbone
  Vector backbone: pRS416
  Backbone manufacturer: Stratagene
  Backbone size w/o insert (bp): 4898
  Vector type: Yeast Expression
Growth in bacteria
  Bacterial resistance: Ampicillin, 100 μg/mL
  Growth temperature: 37°C
  Growth strain: DH5alpha
  Copy number: Unknown
Gene/Insert
  Gene/Insert name: DIF1
  Species: S. cerevisiae (budding yeast)
  Mutation: AAEAAA
  Entrez Gene: DIF1 (a.k.a. YLR437C)
  Cloning method: Restriction Enzyme; 5′ cloning site Cla1 (unknown if destroyed); 3′ cloning site Xba1 (unknown if destroyed)
  Sequencing primers: 5′ M13_forward20_primer
Terms and licenses: Academic/Nonprofit Terms; Industry Terms: Not Available to Industry
How to cite: pDL96 was a gift from Stephen Elledge (Addgene plasmid # 43910 ; http://n2t.net/addgene:43910 ; RRID:Addgene_43910)
