[The description below was written by a language model from this plasmid's Addgene catalogue record.]
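Description:
pDL96 is a yeast expression plasmid built on the pRS416 backbone, a standard Saccharomyces cerevisiae–E. coli shuttle vector. pRS416 belongs to the pRS series of centromeric vectors, which carry a CEN/ARS element for stable low-copy maintenance in yeast and the URA3 marker for selection on medium lacking uracil. These backbone properties come from general knowledge of pRS416 rather than from the record, which includes no feature table. In bacteria the plasmid is selected with ampicillin. The listed backbone size is about 4.9 kb without the insert.

The insert is the budding yeast gene DIF1 (YLR437C), cloned by restriction digestion between ClaI and XbaI sites in the polylinker. It carries a mutation recorded only as "AAEAAA". This notation suggests that a short stretch of residues was replaced largely with alanines, but the record does not give the positions affected or the original residues. The promoter driving DIF1 is also not stated, so it is unclear whether the fragment includes the native DIF1 regulatory sequences or relies on another element. No epitope tags or reporters are listed.

The associated publication identifies Dif1 as a DNA-damage-regulated facilitator of nuclear import for ribonucleotide reductase. A low-copy plasmid carrying a mutant allele would fit studies that express the variant in yeast and compare it with wild-type DIF1, for example to test how the altered motif affects Dif1 function or its regulation after DNA damage. The record does not describe the specific experimental purpose.
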