>Addgene plasmid #43910 | pDL96 | addgene partial sequence | sequence record 62243 | M13_pUC_fwd
CGTATACGACTCACTATAGGGCGAATTGGGTACCGGGCCCCCCCTCGAGGTCGACGGTATCGATTTGGAG
GAGAGGGTAGCTTCGGACATTGGTGTTGTGGTTCTGTGCTGCTGTGGCGTCTTGTGGTGTAGTATCCTTT
GCTGTAATACGAACAACCGCCATATAACAACAAGACTCAACGTATGGTGGCCGCAATTTATATATGCAAT
CGAGTCAGCCAGTCAGCCGCTAAGGGCAAGGGCACGCGACTACGGCGTCGGCGGCTAGCCGCCCGCTAAC
GGCAGGGGACGCCAGGTCCTGCCGTTAACAGAGGGCAGAAATTGCCCGTGCGCACATTTGCGTGTGGTGC
ATGGGTTCTATTCCTCATTGTAGCGCGGCTCGTACCACGCGCTTTTTTCTTCTCGTTTGTTTGTGTGTGT
GCTTTTTCTTTTTCCCGCCAGTGGGGTATTTATTTATCTAGTAGCAACAGGCAAGGATTGGAGAAGAAAA
CAAAGAAAAAGAAACAGCAAGAGAACCCAGATCAAGAAACGCACGCTTTACATCACACACTAATACAGGA
ACAAACAAGACTTAATGGACGCACAACTGGAATGGGCAAGCAGCCTCGTCCCAAAGAGACAGCTTCAACA
ACAACAACAACAACAGGAGCAGCAACAGCAACAACAGGATTTCCACAAGGACCAGTTGATGACTGTGGGT
ATGCGAATCAGACAGCGGGTCGACCAGGGTTATGCATCGAGGACGCCGGGCACCTCGGACGCTTCACTAC
ATCCGGGTGTCATTAGAGATTACTCGAGCGTTATTGTTCCGCAATTTACAAGGTCGCCCTTGCCCACTGC
TAACTCGCTACCACCTATGCTGATAAACCAGAGAACAATGGCGGCCGAAGCGGCCGCGCTCGAGAAATGG
GACGTCGCGGAACCTGCCGCGGAGCACGAAACAATGGTTAATGGATCCAA
