>Addgene plasmid #43910 | pDL96 | addgene partial sequence | sequence record 62736 | pRSII-F1 5'-CGGCATCAGAGCAGATTGTAC-3'
TTCATCATTTTTTTTTTATTCTTTTTTTTGATTTCGGTTTCCTTGAAATTTTTTTGATTCGGTAATCTCC
GAACAGAAGGAAGAACGAAGGAAGGAGCACAGACTTAGATTGGTATATATACGCATATGTAGTGTTGAAG
AAACATGAAATTGCCCAGTATTCTTAACCCAACTGCACAGAACAAAAACCTGCAGGAAACGAAGATAAAT
CATGTCGAAAGCTACATATAAGGAACGTGCTGCTACTCATCCTAGTCCTGTTGCTGCCAAGCTATTTAAT
ATCATGCACGAAAAGCAAACAAACTTGTGTGCTTCATTGGATGTTCGTACCACCAAGGAATTACTGGAGT
TAGTTGAAGCATTAGGTCCCAAAATTTGTTTACTAAAAACACATGTGGATATCTTGACTGATTTTTCCAT
GGAGGGCACAGTTAAGCCGCTAAAGGCATTATCCGCCAAGTACAATTTTTTACTCTTCGAAGACAGAAAA
TTTGCTGACATTGGTAATACAGTCAAATTGCAGTACTCTGCGGGTGTATACAGAATAGCAGAATGGGCAG
ACATTACGAATGCACACGGTGTGGTGGGCCCAGGTATTGTTAGCGGTTTGAAGCAGGCGGCAGAAGAAGT
AACAAAGGAACCTAGAGGCCTTTTGATGTTAGCAGAATTGTCATGCAAGGGCTCCCTATCTACTGGAGAA
TATACTAAGGGTACTGTTGACATTGCGAAGAGCGACAAAGATTTTGTTATCGGCTTTATTGCTCAAAGAG
ACATGGGTGGAAGAGATGAAGGTTACGATTGGTTGATTATGACACCCGGTGTGGGTTTAGATGACAAGGG
AGACGCATTGGGTCAACAGTATAGAACCGTGGATGATGTGGTCTCTACAGGATCTGACATTATTATTGTT
GGAAGAGGACTATTT
