>Addgene plasmid #43910 | pDL96 | addgene partial sequence | sequence record 62737 | pGEX3
AAACGCGCGAGACGAAAGGGCCTCGTGATACGCCTATTTTTATAGGTTAATGTCATGATAATAATGGTTT
CTTAGACGGATCGCTTGCCTGTAACTTACACGCGCCTCGTATCTTTTAATGATGGAATAATTTGGGAATT
TACTCTGTGTTTATTTATTTTTATGTTTTGTATTTGGATTTTAGAAAGTAAATAAAGAAGGTAGAAGAGT
TACGGAATGAAGAAAAAAAAATAAACAAAGGTTTAAAAAATTTCAACAAAAAGCGTACTTTACATATATA
TTTATTAGACAAGAAAAGCAGATTAAATAGATATACATTCGATTAACGATAAGTAAAATGTAAAATCACA
GGATTTTCGTGTGTGGTCTTCTACACAGACAAGATGAAACAATTCGGCATTAATACCTGAGAGCAGGAAG
AGCAAGATAAAAGGTAGTATTTGTTGGCGATCCCCCTAGAGTCTTTTACATCTTCGGAAAACAAAAACTA
TTTTTTCTTTAATTTCTTTTTTTACTTTCTATTTTTAATTTATATATTTATATTAAAAAATTTAAATTAT
AATTATTTTTATAGCACGTGATGAAAAGGACCCAGGTGGCACTTTTCGGGGAAATGTGCGCGGAACCCCT
ATTTGTTTATTTTTCTAAATACATTCAAATATGTATCCGCTCATGAGACAATAACCCTGATAAATGCTTC
AATAATATTGAAAAAGGAAGAGTATGAGTATTCAACATTTCCGTGTCGCCCTTATTCCCTTTTTTGCGGC
ATTTTGCCTTCCTGTTTTTGCTCACCCAGAAACGCTGGTGAAAGTAAAAGATGCTGAAGATCAGTTGGGT
GCACGAGTGGGTTACATCGAACTGGATCTCAACAGCGGTAAGATCCTTGAGAGTTTTCGCCCCGAAGAAC
GTTTTCCAATGATGAGCACTTT
